Addgene plasmid #91597: pPN064
Purpose: Express sgRNA targeting human DGKI
Depositing lab: Lindy Barrett. Depositing organization: Broad Institute. Publication: A Scaled Framework for CRISPR Editing of Human Pluripotent Stem Cells to Study Psychiatric Disease. Hazelbaker DZ, Beccard A, Bara AM, Dabkowski N, Messana A, Mazzucato P, Lam D, Manning D, Eggan K, Barrett LE. Stem Cell Reports. 2017 Oct 10;9(4):1315-1327. doi: 10.1016/j.stemcr.2017.09.006. PubMed 29020615.
Backbone
  Vector backbone: pUC19-U6 promoter
  Vector type: CRISPR
Growth in bacteria
  Bacterial resistance: Ampicillin, 100 μg/mL
  Growth temperature: 37°C
  Growth strain: DH5alpha
  Copy number: High Copy
Gene/Insert
  Gene/Insert name: DGKI (alt name: NM_004717.2)
  gRNA/shRNA sequence: TTGGCTGGACCATTTGCCAC
  Species: H. sapiens (human)
  Insert size (bp): 21
  Entrez Gene: DGKI (a.k.a. DGK-IOTA)
  Promoter: U6
  Cloning method: Restriction Enzyme; 5′ cloning site BbsI (destroyed during cloning); 3′ cloning site BbsI (destroyed during cloning)
  Sequencing primers: 5′ M13F (-21)
Terms and licenses: Academic/Nonprofit Terms; Industry Terms: Not Available to Industry
How to cite: pPN064 was a gift from Lindy Barrett (Addgene plasmid # 91597 ; http://n2t.net/addgene:91597 ; RRID:Addgene_91597)
