[The description below was written by a language model from this plasmid's Addgene catalogue record and pLannotate feature annotations shown in this document.]
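Description:
pPN064 is a small (about 3.0 kb) CRISPR guide RNA expression plasmid built on a pUC19 backbone into which a human U6 promoter cassette has been placed. It is propagated in E. coli as a high-copy plasmid through the ColE1/pUC-type origin of replication and is selected with ampicillin via the β-lactamase (AmpR) gene and its native promoter. The remaining annotated elements are leftovers of the pUC19 parent with no role in guide expression: the lac promoter, lac operator and CAP binding site, and fragments of lacZα, lacI, rop, bom and the multiple cloning site. The plasmid carries no mammalian selection marker, reporter or Cas9 coding sequence, so the nuclease must be supplied separately.

The payload is a single guide RNA directed against human DGKI, the gene encoding diacylglycerol kinase iota. A roughly 20-nucleotide spacer was cloned between two BbsI sites, both destroyed in the process, which places it in the short gap between the U6 promoter and the Streptococcus pyogenes Cas9 gRNA scaffold. U6 is an RNA polymerase III promoter well suited to producing short, uncapped, non-polyadenylated transcripts. Here it drives the spacer fused to the scaffold as one chimeric sgRNA, which directs SpCas9 to the DGKI target site.

The construct is intended for delivery into human cells together with a Cas9 source to edit DGKI. The associated publication describes a scaled CRISPR editing framework in human pluripotent stem cells for studying genes linked to psychiatric disease, which suggests this plasmid is one member of a larger set of gene-specific guide vectors.
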