Features (pLannotate 1.2.2; 13 found; start..end, strand, type, name):
      1..241     +  promoter       U6 promoter: RNA polymerase III promoter for human U6 snRNA
    271..346     +  misc_RNA       gRNA scaffold: guide RNA scaffold for the Streptococcus pyogenes CRISPR/Cas9 system
    395..411     -  protein_bind   lac operator: The lac repressor binds to the lac operator to inhibit transcription in E. coli. This inhibition can be relieved by adding lactose or isopropyl-β-D-thiogalactopyranoside (IPTG). lac repressor encoded by lacI
    419..449     -  promoter       lac promoter: promoter for the E. coli lac operon
    464..485     -  protein_bind   CAP binding site: CAP binding activates transcription in the presence of cAMP. E. coli catabolite activator protein
    498..590     -  CDS            lacI (fragment): lac repressor; lacI; The lac repressor binds to the lac operator to inhibit transcription in E. coli. This inhibition can be relieved by adding lactose or isopropyl-β-D-thiogalactopyranoside (IPTG).
    773..1361    -  rep_origin     ori: high-copy-number ColE1/pMB1/pBR322/pUC origin of replication
   1532..2392    -  CDS            AmpR: β-lactamase; bla; confers resistance to ampicillin, carbenicillin, and related antibiotics
   2393..2497    -  promoter       AmpR promoter: bla
   2592..2627    +  CDS            rop (fragment): Rop protein, which maintains plasmids at low copy number; rop
   2729..2828    +  misc_feature   bom (fragment): basis of mobility region from pBR322
   2834..2991    -  CDS            lacZα (fragment): LacZα fragment of β-galactosidase; lacZ fragment
   2988..3014    +  misc_feature   MCS (fragment): pUC18/19 multiple cloning site
>Addgene plasmid #91597 | pPN064 | addgene full sequence | sequence record 180173 | Addgene NGS Result
GAGGGCCTATTTCCCATGATTCCTTCATATTTGCATATACGATACAAGGCTGTTAGAGAGATAATTGGAA
TTAATTTGACTGTAAACACAAAGATATTAGTACAAAATACGTGACGTAGAAAGTAATAATTTCTTGGGTA
GTTTGCAGTTTTAAAATTATGTTTTAAAATGGACTATCATATGCTTACCGTAACTTGAAAGTATTTCGAT
TTCTTGGCTTTATATATCTTGTGGAAAGGACGAAACACCGTTGGCTGGACCATTTGCCACGTTTTAGAGC
TAGAAATAGCAAGTTAAAATAAGGCTAGTCCGTTATCAACTTGAAAAAGTGGCACCGAGTCGGTGCTTTT
TTAAGCTTGGCGTAATCATGGTCATAGCTGTTTCCTGTGTGAAATTGTTATCCGCTCACAATTCCACACA
ACATACGAGCCGGAAGCATAAAGTGTAAAGCCTGGGGTGCCTAATGAGTGAGCTAACTCACATTAATTGC
GTTGCGCTCACTGCCCGCTTTCCAGTCGGGAAACCTGTCGTGCCAGCTGCATTAATGAATCGGCCAACGC
GCGGGGAGAGGCGGTTTGCGTATTGGGCGCTCTTCCGCTTCCTCGCTCACTGACTCGCTGCGCTCGGTCG
TTCGGCTGCGGCGAGCGGTATCAGCTCACTCAAAGGCGGTAATACGGTTATCCACAGAATCAGGGGATAA
CGCAGGAAAGAACATGTGAGCAAAAGGCCAGCAAAAGGCCAGGAACCGTAAAAAGGCCGCGTTGCTGGCG
TTTTTCCATAGGCTCCGCCCCCCTGACGAGCATCACAAAAATCGACGCTCAAGTCAGAGGTGGCGAAACC
CGACAGGACTATAAAGATACCAGGCGTTTCCCCCTGGAAGCTCCCTCGTGCGCTCTCCTGTTCCGACCCT
GCCGCTTACCGGATACCTGTCCGCCTTTCTCCCTTCGGGAAGCGTGGCGCTTTCTCATAGCTCACGCTGT
AGGTATCTCAGTTCGGTGTAGGTCGTTCGCTCCAAGCTGGGCTGTGTGCACGAACCCCCCGTTCAGCCCG
ACCGCTGCGCCTTATCCGGTAACTATCGTCTTGAGTCCAACCCGGTAAGACACGACTTATCGCCACTGGC
AGCAGCCACTGGTAACAGGATTAGCAGAGCGAGGTATGTAGGCGGTGCTACAGAGTTCTTGAAGTGGTGG
CCTAACTACGGCTACACTAGAAGAACAGTATTTGGTATCTGCGCTCTGCTGAAGCCAGTTACCTTCGGAA
AAAGAGTTGGTAGCTCTTGATCCGGCAAACAAACCACCGCTGGTAGCGGTGGTTTTTTTGTTTGCAAGCA
GCAGATTACGCGCAGAAAAAAAGGATCTCAAGAAGATCCTTTGATCTTTTCTACGGGGTCTGACGCTCAG
TGGAACGAAAACTCACGTTAAGGGATTTTGGTCATGAGATTATCAAAAAGGATCTTCACCTAGATCCTTT
TAAATTAAAAATGAAGTTTTAAATCAATCTAAAGTATATATGAGTAAACTTGGTCTGACAGTTACCAATG
CTTAATCAGTGAGGCACCTATCTCAGCGATCTGTCTATTTCGTTCATCCATAGTTGCCTGACTCCCCGTC
GTGTAGATAACTACGATACGGGAGGGCTTACCATCTGGCCCCAGTGCTGCAATGATACCGCGAGACCCAC
GCTCACCGGCTCCAGATTTATCAGCAATAAACCAGCCAGCCGGAAGGGCCGAGCGCAGAAGTGGTCCTGC
AACTTTATCCGCCTCCATCCAGTCTATTAATTGTTGCCGGGAAGCTAGAGTAAGTAGTTCGCCAGTTAAT
AGTTTGCGCAACGTTGTTGCCATTGCTACAGGCATCGTGGTGTCACGCTCGTCGTTTGGTATGGCTTCAT
TCAGCTCCGGTTCCCAACGATCAAGGCGAGTTACATGATCCCCCATGTTGTGCAAAAAAGCGGTTAGCTC
CTTCGGTCCTCCGATCGTTGTCAGAAGTAAGTTGGCCGCAGTGTTATCACTCATGGTTATGGCAGCACTG
CATAATTCTCTTACTGTCATGCCATCCGTAAGATGCTTTTCTGTGACTGGTGAGTACTCAACCAAGTCAT
TCTGAGAATAGTGTATGCGGCGACCGAGTTGCTCTTGCCCGGCGTCAATACGGGATAATACCGCGCCACA
TAGCAGAACTTTAAAAGTGCTCATCATTGGAAAACGTTCTTCGGGGCGAAAACTCTCAAGGATCTTACCG
CTGTTGAGATCCAGTTCGATGTAACCCACTCGTGCACCCAACTGATCTTCAGCATCTTTTACTTTCACCA
GCGTTTCTGGGTGAGCAAAAACAGGAAGGCAAAATGCCGCAAAAAAGGGAATAAGGGCGACACGGAAATG
TTGAATACTCATACTCTTCCTTTTTCAATATTATTGAAGCATTTATCAGGGTTATTGTCTCATGAGCGGA
TACATATTTGAATGTATTTAGAAAAATAAACAAATAGGGGTTCCGCGCACATTTCCCCGAAAAGTGCCAC
CTGACGTCTAAGAAACCATTATTATCATGACATTAACCTATAAAAATAGGCGTATCACGAGGCCCTTTCG
TCTCGCGCGTTTCGGTGATGACGGTGAAAACCTCTGACACATGCAGCTCCCGGAGACGGTCACAGCTTGT
CTGTAAGCGGATGCCGGGAGCAGACAAGCCCGTCAGGGCGCGTCAGCGGGTGTTGGCGGGTGTCGGGGCT
GGCTTAACTATGCGGCATCAGAGCAGATTGTACTGAGAGTGCACCATATGCGGTGTGAAATACCGCACAG
ATGCGTAAGGAGAAAATACCGCATCAGGCGCCATTCGCCATTCAGGCTGCGCAACTGTTGGGAAGGGCGA
TCGGTGCGGGCCTCTTCGCTATTACGCCAGCTGGCGAAAGGGGGATGTGCTGCAAGGCGATTAAGTTGGG
TAACGCCAGGGTTTTCCCAGTCACGACGTTGTAAAACGACGGCCAGTGAATTCGAGCTCGGTACCCGGGG
ATCCGTTAATTAA
